Addgene plasmid #79454: pDGE164
Purpose: recipient plasmid [multiplexing]; pDD45:Cas9, FAST, nptII
Depositing lab: Johannes Stuttmann. Depositing organization: Martin-Luther-Universitaet Halle-Wittenberg, Faculty of Medicine. Publication: Generation of chromosomal deletions in dicotyledonous plants employing a user-friendly genome editing toolkit. Ordon J, Gantner J, Kemna J, Schwalgun L, Reschke M, Streubel J, Boch J, Stuttmann J. Plant J. 2016 Aug 31. doi: 10.1111/tpj.13319. PubMed 27579989.
Backbone
  Vector backbone: pJOG292
  Vector type: Plant Expression, CRISPR
Growth in bacteria
  Bacterial resistance: Chloramphenicol and Spectinomycin, 25 & 50 μg/mL
  Growth temperature: 37°C
  Growth strain: ccdB Survival
  Copy number: High Copy
Gene/Insert
  Gene/Insert name: ccdB
  Insert size (bp): 1498
  Mutation: BsaI site eliminated
  Entrez Gene: ccdB(letD) (a.k.a. D616_p97105, Fpla045)
Terms and licenses: Academic/Nonprofit Terms; Industry Terms: Not Available to Industry
How to cite: pDGE164 was a gift from Johannes Stuttmann (Addgene plasmid # 79454 ; http://n2t.net/addgene:79454 ; RRID:Addgene_79454)
