[The description below was written by a language model from this plasmid's Addgene catalogue record and pLannotate feature annotations shown in this document.]
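Description:
pDGE164 is a 17.8 kb binary T-DNA vector for Agrobacterium-mediated plant genome editing, built on the pJOG292 backbone and intended as a recipient plasmid into which multiplexed guide RNA units are assembled. The backbone carries the pVS1 replication and stability functions (oriV, RepA, StaA) for maintenance in Agrobacterium, a high-copy ColE1/pUC-type origin with the bom region for E. coli, and an aadA gene conferring spectinomycin resistance.

Between the nopaline-type left and right borders sit four modules. Next to the left border, a NOS promoter with the TMV Ω translational enhancer drives nptII, closed by the NOS terminator, giving kanamycin selection of transformed plants. A fusion of an oleosin to TagRFP follows on the opposite strand. This is the FAST marker, which makes transgenic seeds fluoresce red so they can be picked out, or so that transgene-free seeds can be identified in later generations. Streptococcus pyogenes Cas9 is also encoded on the reverse strand with an OCS terminator. The catalogue entry names its promoter as pDD45, although the promoter region is not annotated in the feature table.

Near the right border is a chloramphenicol resistance/ccdB counter-selection cassette, from which a BsaI site has been removed. That change is consistent with the cassette being replaced by guide RNA arrays through BsaI-based Golden Gate cloning, though the record does not spell out the method. Because ccdB is toxic to ordinary E. coli, the empty vector is kept in a ccdB-tolerant strain under chloramphenicol and spectinomycin, and successful assemblies can be recovered in standard strains. The associated publication describes a toolkit for generating chromosomal deletions in dicotyledonous plants.
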