Features (pLannotate 1.2.2; 25 found; start..end, strand, type, name):
    101..502     +  CDS            Y4CG_SINFN (fragment): Protein inferred from homology: Swiss-Prot protein existence level 3. From Sinorhizobium fredii (strain NBRC 101917 / NGR234).
   1062..1691    +  CDS            pVS1 StaA: stability protein from the Pseudomonas plasmid pVS1 (Heeb et al., 2000)
   2124..3192    +  CDS            pVS1 RepA (fragment): replication protein from the Pseudomonas plasmid pVS1 (Heeb et al., 2000)
   3258..3452    +  rep_origin     pVS1 oriV: origin of replication for the Pseudomonas plasmid pVS1 (Heeb et al., 2000)
   3655..3694    +  CDS            rop (fragment): Rop protein, which maintains plasmids at low copy number; rop
   3796..3936    +  misc_feature   bom: basis of mobility region from pBR322
   4122..4710    -  rep_origin     ori: high-copy-number ColE1/pMB1/pBR322/pUC origin of replication
   4954..5741    -  CDS            SmR (fragment): aminoglycoside adenylyltransferase (Murphy, 1985); aadA; confers resistance to spectinomycin and streptomycin
   5752..5808    -  CDS            GmR (fragment): gentamycin acetyltransferase; aacC1; confers resistance to gentamycin
   5984..6007    -  promoter       Pc promoter (fragment): intI1 (promoter lies within the coding sequence); class 1 integron promoter
   6266..6290    +  misc_feature   LB T-DNA repeat: left border repeat from nopaline C58 T-DNA
   6436..6615    +  promoter       NOS promoter: nopaline synthase promoter
   6651..6706    +  misc_feature   TMV Ω: translational enhancer from the tobacco mosaic virus 5'-leader sequence (Gallie et al., 1988)
   6708..7502    +  CDS            NeoR/KanR: aminoglycoside phosphotransferase from Tn5; aph(3')-II (or nptII); confers resistance to neomycin, kanamycin, and G418 (Geneticin®)
   7515..7767    +  terminator     NOS terminator: nopaline synthase terminator and poly(A) signal
   8239..8931    -  CDS            TagRFP: TagRFP is a basic (constitutively fluorescent) red fluorescent protein published in 2007, derived from Entacmaea quadricolor. It has very low acid sensitivity.
   8932..9648    -  CDS            OLEO2_BRANA: Experimental evidence at protein level: Swiss-Prot protein existence level 1. May have a structural role to stabilize the lipid body during desiccation of the seed by preventing coalescence of the oil. Probably interacts with both lipid and phospholipid moieties of lipid bodies. May also provide recognition signals for specific lipase anchorage in lipolysis during seedling growth. From Brassica napus (Rape).
  10138..10845   -  terminator     OCS terminator: octopine synthase terminator
  10889..14992   -  CDS            cas9: CAS9_STRP1 - Also known as csn1 From Streptococcus pyogenes serotype M1.
  15013..15036   -  misc_feature   pause site (fragment): RNA polymerase II transcriptional pause signal from the human α2 globin gene
  15996..16098   +  promoter       cat promoter: promoter of the E. coli cat gene encoding chloramphenicol acetyltransferase
  16099..16758   +  CDS            CmR: chloramphenicol acetyltransferase; cat; confers resistance to chloramphenicol
  16937..17095   +  CDS            ccdA (fragment): CCDA_ECO57 - Also known as H, letA. Experimental evidence at protein level: Swiss-Prot protein existence level 1. Antitoxin component of a type II toxin-antitoxin (TA) system which inhibits the post-segregational killing (PSK) of plasmid-free cells, also referred to as a plasmid addiction system. Binds to and blocks the activity of CcdB; will also remove bound CcdB protein from the CcdB-GyrA complex by forming a CcdA-CcdB complex, a process termed rejuvenation. Functions as a transcriptional corepressor for the ccdAB operon, repression also requires CcdB (By similarity). From Escherichia coli
  17100..17402   +  CDS            ccdB: CCDB_ECOLI - Also known as G, letB, letD. Experimental evidence at protein level: Swiss-Prot protein existence level 1. Toxic component of a type II toxin-antitoxin (TA) system, functioning in plasmid maintainence. Responsible for the post- segregational killing (PSK) of plasmid-free cells, also referred to as a plasmid addiction system. Half-life of over 2 hours. Cell killing by CcdB is accompanied by filamentation, defects in chromosome and plasmid segregation, defects in cell division, formation of anucleate cells, decreased DNA synthesis and plasmid loss. Interferes with the activity of DN
  17526..17550   +  misc_feature   RB T-DNA repeat: right border repeat from nopaline C58 T-DNA
>Addgene plasmid #79454 | pDGE164 | depositor full sequence | sequence record 154433 | pDGE164 sequence 17819 bps
TTCCTGGCGTTTTCTTGTCGCGTGTTTTAGTCGCATAAAGTAGAATACTTGCGACTAGAACCGGAGACAT
TACGCCATGAACAAGAGCGCCGCCGCTGGCCTGCTGGGCTATGCCCGCGTCAGCACCGACGACCAGGACT
TGACCAACCAACGGGCCGAACTGCACGCGGCCGGCTGCACCAAGCTGTTTTCCGAGAAGATCACCGGCAC
CAGGCGCGACCGCCCGGAGCTGGCCAGGATGCTTGACCACCTACGCCCTGGCGACGTTGTGACAGTGACC
AGGCTAGACCGCCTGGCCCGCAGCACCCGCGACCTACTGGACATTGCCGAGCGCATCCAGGAGGCCGGCG
CGGGCCTGCGTAGCCTGGCAGAGCCGTGGGCCGACACCACCACGCCGGCCGGCCGCATGGTGTTGACCGT
GTTCGCCGGCATTGCCGAGTTCGAGCGTTCCCTAATCATCGACCGCACCCGGAGCGGGCGCGAGGCCGCC
AAGGCCCGAGGCGTGAAGTTTGGCCCCCGCCCTACCCTCACCCCGGCACAGATCGCGCACGCCCGCGAGC
TGATCGACCAGGAAGGCCGCACCGTGAAAGAGGCGGCTGCACTGCTTGGCGTGCATCGCTCGACCCTGTA
CCGCGCACTTGAGCGCAGCGAGGAAGTGACGCCCACCGAGGCCAGGCGGCGCGGTGCCTTCCGTGAGGAC
GCATTGACCGAGGCCGACGCCCTGGCGGCCGCCGAGAATGAACGCCAAGAGGAACAAGCATGAAACCGCA
CCAGGACGGCCAGGACGAACCGTTTTTCATTACCGAAGAGATCGAGGCGGAGATGATCGCGGCCGGGTAC
GTGTTCGAGCCGCCCGCGCACGTCTCAACCGTGCGGCTGCATGAAATCCTGGCCGGTTTGTCTGATGCCA
AGCTGGCGGCCTGGCCGGCCAGCTTGGCCGCTGAAGAAACCGAGCGCCGCCGTCTAAAAAGGTGATGTGT
ATTTGAGTAAAACAGCTTGCGTCATGCGGTCGCTGCGTATATGATGCGATGAGTAAATAAACAAATACGC
AAGGGGAACGCATGAAGGTTATCGCTGTACTTAACCAGAAAGGCGGGTCAGGCAAGACGACCATCGCAAC
CCATCTAGCCCGCGCCCTGCAACTCGCCGGGGCCGATGTTCTGTTAGTCGATTCCGATCCCCAGGGCAGT
GCCCGCGATTGGGCGGCCGTGCGGGAAGATCAACCGCTAACCGTTGTCGGCATCGACCGCCCGACGATTG
ACCGCGACGTGAAGGCCATCGGCCGGCGCGACTTCGTAGTGATCGACGGAGCGCCCCAGGCGGCGGACTT
GGCTGTGTCCGCGATCAAGGCAGCCGACTTCGTGCTGATTCCGGTGCAGCCAAGCCCTTACGACATATGG
GCCACCGCCGACCTGGTGGAGCTGGTTAAGCAGCGCATTGAGGTCACGGATGGAAGGCTACAAGCGGCCT
TTGTCGTGTCGCGGGCGATCAAAGGCACGCGCATCGGCGGTGAGGTTGCCGAGGCGCTGGCCGGGTACGA
GCTGCCCATTCTTGAGTCCCGTATCACGCAGCGCGTGAGCTACCCAGGCACTGCCGCCGCCGGCACAACC
GTTCTTGAATCAGAACCCGAGGGCGACGCTGCCCGCGAGGTCCAGGCGCTGGCCGCTGAAATTAAATCAA
AACTCATTTGAGTTAATGAGGTAAAGAGAAAATGAGCAAAAGCACAAACACGCTAAGTGCCGGCCGTCCG
AGCGCACGCAGCAGCAAGGCTGCAACGTTGGCCAGCCTGGCAGACACGCCAGCCATGAAGCGGGTCAACT
TTCAGTTGCCGGCGGAGGATCACACCAAGCTGAAGATGTACGCGGTACGCCAAGGCAAGACCATTACCGA
GCTGCTATCTGAATACATCGCGCAGCTACCAGAGTAAATGAGCAAATGAATAAATGAGTAGATGAATTTT
AGCGGCTAAAGGAGGCGGCATGGAAAATCAAGAACAACCAGGCACCGACGCCGTGGAATGCCCCATGTGT
GGAGGAACGGGCGGTTGGCCAGGCGTAAGCGGCTGGGTTGTCTGCCGGCCCTGCAATGGCACTGGAACCC
CCAAGCCCGAGGAATCGGCGTGACGGTCGCAAACCATCCGGCCCGGTACAAATCGGCGCGGCGCTGGGTG
ATGACCTGGTGGAGAAGTTGAAGGCCGCGCAGGCCGCCCAGCGGCAACGCATCGAGGCAGAAGCACGCCC
CGGTGAATCGTGGCAAGCGGCCGCTGATCGAATCCGCAAAGAATCCCGGCAACCGCCGGCAGCCGGTGCG
CCGTCGATTAGGAAGCCGCCCAAGGGCGACGAGCAACCAGATTTTTTCGTTCCGATGCTCTATGACGTGG
GCACCCGCGATAGTCGCAGCATCATGGACGTGGCCGTTTTCCGTCTGTCGAAGCGTGACCGACGAGCTGG
CGAGGTGATCCGCTACGAGCTTCCAGACGGGCACGTAGAGGTTTCCGCAGGGCCGGCCGGCATGGCCAGT
GTGTGGGATTACGACCTGGTACTGATGGCGGTTTCCCATCTAACCGAATCCATGAACCGATACCGGGAAG
GGAAGGGAGACAAGCCCGGCCGCGTGTTCCGTCCACACGTTGCGGACGTACTCAAGTTCTGCCGGCGAGC
CGATGGCGGAAAGCAGAAAGACGACCTGGTAGAAACCTGCATTCGGTTAAACACCACGCACGTTGCCATG
CAGCGTACGAAGAAGGCCAAGAACGGCCGCCTGGTGACGGTATCCGAGGGTGAAGCCTTGATTAGCCGCT
ACAAGATCGTAAAGAGCGAAACCGGGCGGCCGGAGTACATCGAGATCGAGCTAGCTGATTGGATGTACCG
CGAGATCACAGAAGGCAAGAACCCGGACGTGCTGACGGTTCACCCCGATTACTTTTTGATCGATCCCGGC
ATCGGCCGTTTTCTCTACCGCCTGGCACGCCGCGCCGCAGGCAAGGCAGAAGCCAGATGGTTGTTCAAGA
CGATCTACGAACGCAGTGGCAGCGCCGGAGAGTTCAAGAAGTTCTGTTTCACCGTGCGCAAGCTGATCGG
GTCAAATGACCTGCCGGAGTACGATTTGAAGGAGGAGGCGGGGCAGGCTGGCCCGATCCTAGTCATGCGC
TACCGCAACCTGATCGAGGGCGAAGCATCCGCCGGTTCCTAATGTACGGAGCAGATGCTAGGGCAAATTG
CCCTAGCAGGGGAAAAAGGTCGAAAAGGTGTCTTTCCTGTGGATAGCACGTACATTGGGAACCCAAAGCC
GTACATTGGGAACCGGAACCCGTACATTGGGAACCCAAAGCCGTACATTGGGAACCGGTCACACATGTAA
GTGACTGATATAAAAGAGAAAAAAGGCGATTTTTCCGCCTAAAACTCTTTAAAACTTATTAAAACTCTTA
AAACCCGCCTGGCCTGTGCATAACTGTCTGGCCAGCGCACAGCCGAAGAGCTGCAAAAAGCGCCTACCCT
TCGGTCGCTGCGCTCCCTACGCCCCGCCGCTTCGCGTCGGCCTATCGCGGCCGCTGGCCGCTCAAAAATG
GCTGGCCTACGGCCAGGCAATCTACCAGGGCGCGGACAAGCCGCGCCGTCGCCACTCGACCGCCGGCGCC
CACATCAAGGCACCCTGCCTCGCGCGTTTCGGTGATGACGGTGAAAACCTCTGACACATGCAGCTCCCGG
AGACGGTCACAGCTTGTCTGTAAGCGGATGCCGGGAGCAGACAAGCCCGTCAGGGCGCGTCAGCGGGTGT
TGGCGGGTGTCGGGGCGCAGCCATGACCCAGTCACGTAGCGATAGCGGAGTGTATACTGGCTTAACTATG
CGGCATCAGAGCAGATTGTACTGAGAGTGCACCATATGCGGTGTGAAATACCGCACAGATGCGTAAGGAG
AAAATACCGCATCAGGCGCTCTTCCGCTTCCTCGCTCACTGACTCGCTGCGCTCGGTCGTTCGGCTGCGG
CGAGCGGTATCAGCTCACTCAAAGGCGGTAATACGGTTATCCACAGAATCAGGGGATAACGCAGGAAAGA
ACATGTGAGCAAAAGGCCAGCAAAAGGCCAGGAACCGTAAAAAGGCCGCGTTGCTGGCGTTTTTCCATAG
GCTCCGCCCCCCTGACGAGCATCACAAAAATCGACGCTCAAGTCAGAGGTGGCGAAACCCGACAGGACTA
TAAAGATACCAGGCGTTTCCCCCTGGAAGCTCCCTCGTGCGCTCTCCTGTTCCGACCCTGCCGCTTACCG
GATACCTGTCCGCCTTTCTCCCTTCGGGAAGCGTGGCGCTTTCTCATAGCTCACGCTGTAGGTATCTCAG
TTCGGTGTAGGTCGTTCGCTCCAAGCTGGGCTGTGTGCACGAACCCCCCGTTCAGCCCGACCGCTGCGCC
TTATCCGGTAACTATCGTCTTGAGTCCAACCCGGTAAGACACGACTTATCGCCACTGGCAGCAGCCACTG
GTAACAGGATTAGCAGAGCGAGGTATGTAGGCGGTGCTACAGAGTTCTTGAAGTGGTGGCCTAACTACGG
CTACACTAGAAGGACAGTATTTGGTATCTGCGCTCTGCTGAAGCCAGTTACCTTCGGAAAAAGAGTTGGT
AGCTCTTGATCCGGCAAACAAACCACCGCTGGTAGCGGTGGTTTTTTTGTTTGCAAGCAGCAGATTACGC
GCAGAAAAAAAGGATCTCAAGAAGATCCTTTGATCTTTTCTACGGGGTCTGACGCTCAGTGGAACGAAAA
CTCACGTTAAGGGATTTTGGTCATGCATGATATATCTCCCAATTTGTGTAGGGCTTATTATGCACGCTTA
AAAATAATAAAAGCAGACTTGACCTGATAGTTTGGCTGTGAGCAATTATGTGCTTAGTGCATCTAATCGC
TTGAGTTAACGCCGGCGAAGCGGCGTCGGCTTGAACGAATTTCTAGCTAGACATTATTTGCCGACTACCT
TGGTGATCTCGCCTTTCACGTAGTGGACAAATTCTTCCAACTGATCTGCGCGCGAGGCCAAGCGATCTTC
TTCTTGTCCAAGATAAGCCTGTCTAGCTTCAAGTATGACGGGCTGATACTGGGCCGGCAGGCGCTCCATT
GCCCAGTCGGCAGCGACATCCTTCGGCGCGATTTTGCCGGTTACTGCGCTGTACCAAATGCGGGACAACG
TAAGCACTACATTTCGCTCATCGCCAGCCCAGTCGGGCGGCGAGTTCCATAGCGTTAAGGTTTCATTTAG
CGCCTCAAATAGATCCTGTTCAGGAACCGGATCAAAGAGTTCCTCCGCCGCTGGACCTACCAAGGCAACG
CTATGTTCTCTTGCTTTTGTCAGCAAGATAGCCAGATCAATGTCGATCGTGGCTGGCTCGAAGATACCTG
CAAGAATGTCATTGCGCTGCCATTCTCCAAATTGCAGTTCGCGCTTAGCTGGATAACGCCACGGAATGAT
GTCGTCGTGCACAACAATGGTGACTTCTACAGCGCGGAGAATCTCGCTCTCTCCAGGGGAAGCCGAAGTT
TCCAAAAGGTCGTTGATCAAAGCTCGCCGCGTTGTTTCATCAAGCCTTACGGTCACCGTAACCAGCAAAT
CAATATCACTGTGTGGCTTCAGGCCGCCATCCACTGCGGAGCCGTACAAATGTACGGCCAGCAACGTCGG
TTCGAGATGGCGCTCGATGACGCCAACTACCTCTGATAGTTGAGTCGATACTTCGGCGATCACCGCTTCC
CCCATGATGTTTAACTTTGTTTTAGGGCGACTGCCCTGCTGCGTAACATCGTTGCTGCTCCATAACATCA
AACATCGACCCACGGCGTAACGCGCTTGCTGCTTGGATGCCCGAGGCATAGACTGTACCCCAAAAAAACA
GTCATAACAAGCCATGAAAACCGCCACTGCGCCGTTACCACCGCTGCGTTCGGTCAAGGTTCTGGACCAG
TTGCGTGAGCGCATACGCTACTTGCATTACAGCTTACGAACCGAACAGGCTTATGTCCACTGGGTTCGTG
CCCGAATTGATCACAGGCAGCAACGCTCTGTCATCGTTACAATCAGCATGCTACCCTCCGCGAGATCATC
CGTGTTTAAAACCCGGCAGCTTAGTTGCCGTTCTTCCGAATAGCATCGGTAACATGAGCAAAGTCTGCCG
CCTTACAACGGCTCTCCCGCTGACGCCGTCCCGGACTGATGGGCTGCCTGTATCGAGTGGTGATTTTGTG
CCGAGCTGCCGGTCGGGGAGCTGTTGGCTGGCTGGTGGCAGGATATATTGTGGTGTAAACAAATTGACGC
TTAGACAACTTAATAACACATTGCGGATCCCTCGGTCACATGTGCATCCTCTCTGGGAGAGCGGAGAATT
AAGGGAGTCACGTTATGACCCCCGCCGATGACGCGGGACAAGCCGTTTTACGTTTGGAACTGACAGAACC
GCAACGTTGAAGGAGCCACTCAGCCGCGGGTTTCTGGAGTTTAATGAGCTAAGCACATACGTCAGAAACC
ATTATTGCGCGTTCAAAAGTCGCCTAAGGTCACTATCAGCTAGCAAATATTTCTTGTCAAAAATGCTCCA
CTGACGTTCCATAAATTCCCCTCGGTATCCAATTAGAGTCTCATATTCACTCTCATACTGTATTTTTACA
ACAATTACCAACAACAACAAACAACAAACAACATTACAATTACTATTTACAATTACAATGATTGAACAAG
ATGGATTGCACGCAGGTTCTCCGGCCGCTTGGGTGGAGAGGCTATTCGGCTATGACTGGGCACAACAGAC
AATCGGCTGCTCTGATGCCGCCGTGTTCCGGCTGTCAGCGCAGGGGCGCCCGGTTCTTTTTGTCAAGACC
GACCTGTCCGGTGCCCTGAATGAACTGCAGGACGAGGCAGCGCGGCTATCGTGGCTGGCCACGACGGGCG
TTCCTTGCGCAGCTGTGCTCGACGTTGTCACTGAAGCGGGAAGGGACTGGCTGCTATTGGGCGAAGTGCC
GGGGCAGGATCTCCTGTCATCTCACCTTGCTCCTGCCGAGAAAGTATCCATCATGGCTGATGCAATGCGG
CGGCTGCATACGCTTGATCCGGCTACCTGCCCATTCGACCACCAAGCGAAACATCGCATCGAGCGAGCAC
GTACTCGGATGGAAGCCGGTCTTGTCGATCAGGATGATCTGGACGAAGAGCATCAGGGGCTCGCGCCAGC
CGAACTGTTCGCCAGGCTCAAGGCGCGCATGCCCGACGGCGATGATCTCGTCGTGACCCATGGCGATGCC
TGCTTGCCGAATATCATGGTGGAAAATGGCCGCTTTTCTGGATTCATCGACTGTGGCCGGCTGGGTGTGG
CGGACCGCTATCAGGACATAGCGTTGGCTACCCGTGATATTGCTGAAGAGCTTGGCGGCGAATGGGCTGA
CCGCTTCCTCGTGCTTTACGGTATCGCCGCTCCCGATTCGCAGCGCATCGCCTTCTATCGCCTTCTTGAC
GAGTTCTTCTGAGCTTGTCAAGCAGATCGTTCAAACATTTGGCAATAAAGTTTCTTAAGATTGAATCCTG
TTGCCGGTCTTGCGATGATTATCATATAATTTCTGTTGAATTACGTTAAGCATGTAATAATTAACATGTA
ATGCATGACGTTATTTATGAGATGGGTTTTTATGATTAGAGTCCCGCAATTATACATTTAATACGCGATA
GAAAACAAAATATAGCGCGCAAACTAGGATAAATTATCGCGCGCGGTGTCATCTATGTTACTAGATCGAC
GCTCCATGGGAATTCGTAAAGCGACTAAATGGAGCAACCTACTGTTTTTGAAGTTTGGGTTGCCATGTAA
TCACTTGCAATAAATATATGTACTAATGACTGCATCGGCTTGCGTGTCTAAATTTGTAGCTTATTGAAAA
CTTTTTGTGGTTAAAGACGAATCCAGTTAACTAACATAAGTTTAACAAAACAAGACCTTTTCCATATATA
GACCACCGTTACCAACTTACAAAGAAGCCAAATAAAGTACAACACAACACTTGCAAGTTACAAAAAGAGA
GGAAAAAAAACATGGTACCATTTGACAACATATAGAAACACACATAAACATTACTTATAACAAAAAGATT
CAAACTCGGCTTTTATTATCTCCCCCTGATCAAATTCTAAACACTTTATTCCTCATAAACTAACTCCCCG
ACATTGGAGTTATTGGACTATGACGATGACATCAGTGGGGTAAGCTCACTTGTGCCCCAGTTTGCTAGGG
AGGTCGCAGTATCTGGCCACAGCCACCTCGTGCTGCTCGACGTAGGTTTCTTTGTCGGCCTCCTTGATTC
TTTCCAGTCTGTGGTCCACATAGTAGACGCCGGGCATCTTGAGGTTCTTAGCGGGTTTCTTGGATCTGTA
TGTGGTCTTGAAGTTGCAGATCAGGTGGCCCCCGCCCACGAGCTTCAGGGCCATGTCGCTTCTGCCTTCC
AGGCCGCCGTCAGCGGGGTACAGCATCTCGGTGTTGGCCTCCCAGCCGAGTGTTTTCTTCTGCATCACAG
GGCCGTTGGATGGGAAGTTCACCCCTCTGATCTTGACGTTGTAGATGAGGCAGCCGTCCTGGAGGCTGGT
GTCCTGGGTAGCGGTCAGCACGCCCCCATCTTCGTATGTGGTGACTCTCTCCCATGTGAAGCCCTCAGGG
AAGGACTGCTTAAAGAAGTCGGGGATGCCCTGGGTGTGGTTGATGAAGGTTCTGCTGCCGTACATGAAGC
TGGTAGCCAGGATGTCGAAGGCGAAGGGGAGAGGGCCGCCCTCGACCACCTTGATTCTCATGGTCTGGGT
GCCCTCGTAGGGCTTGCCTTCGCCCTCGGATGTGCACTTGAAGTGGTGGTTGTTCACGGTGCCCTCCATG
TACAGCTTCATGTGCATGTTCTCCTTAATCAGCTCGCTCATAGTAGTGTGCTGGCCACCACGAGTACGGT
CACGGTCATGTTCCCCACCAGTATGTTGCTGTCCGTAGTACTGAGCTCTGTCTTTCAGATCCTGAGCTTT
GCTTCCCAACTTCATCCTTGCACTGTCCAACTTGTCTGATCCCTGTGGGTGCTCTCCCGTTGCGTACCTA
TTCACAATCAATAGGTATCATACCAAGCATTTTACCTATATAGATGATATACACAGACACATTCAAGCTA
GCTAGGTCAAATTTCGTATTTAGTTAACCAAATGTTCCCTAGAATTTGCAATTTCTTATTGTTACATTTG
TTATTCGACCAAAAAAATTGATCCAAAGCTACTGGCTCAACACATGCATGCACATATTGCACAAAATTAT
GAAGTAAGATGATAAATGTGTGCTTACTTGTAAATCCAAGAGAAAACGGTTATAGCGGCAATGCCAAACC
CTCCAGAGGAAAGAAAACCGGTGATGAGGAGTGCAACTGTGATGAGAGCCGGGACAAGGATTGGGCTGAA
GATAACGAGCAGAGGTGTTGCAACAGTCAAAGCTATGACAGTTCCAACAAGGGTAAGGCTGGAGAGAACA
AGGAGGGAACCACCAGCTGTGACAGCAGTTGCAGCTTTAGCAATCTGCCTAGACTTGGAGTAGTCAGATC
CTCGTCCGGACATCTGGTACTGGTCACGATCTCGGCCCATCATCGGGTACTGATCTCTGCCGATGATATC
GTGATGGGTTCCTCTAGCTGTATCCGCCATTTTTTTGTTCTTGTTTACTAGAGAGAATGAGATTTTGAAT
GAGAGATTGATCAAAAAGATGTGTATATATTTTGGAAGAGGTAGGAGTGTTTGTTAGATATATTAAGAAA
GGAGACGAGAAGTCACGTGTCAATGGAGACATCATGCAATTGTAGGCCACGTGTTAATGGCGTCACCATG
CAGCCGCTGCATGTGTTAACGAGAGGAGTCTATTCAAAGACACGTTTGTTTTTTGCCTAGCTCAGAATGT
GGCGTTGGCATCGAACCGAAACATAAAACGCAAAACGAACCTTTGGGCTCGTCAGTATGGGTTTGGGCCT
TCAATAGATTCCTTCTATACGGCCCACATATCCACTATTGGCAACAAAATTAGAAAAATTTAGGATTTAG
TTTTAAAATTTGTTCCGCGACATTCTAGAACTCCGAGCTCGAATTCTAGTAGCGGTCCTGCTGAGCCTCG
ACATGTTGTCGCAAAATTCGCCCTGGACCCGCCCAACGATTTGTCGTCACTGTCAAGGTTTGACCTGCAC
TTCATTTGGGGCCCACATACACCAAAAAAATGCTGCATAATTCTCGGGGCAGCAAGTCGGTTACCCGGCC
GCCGTGCTGGACCGGGTTGAATGGTGCCCGTAACTTTCGGTAGAGCGGACGGCCAATACTCAACTTCAAG
GAATCTCACCCATGCGCGCCGGCGGGGAACCGGAGTTCCCTTCAGTGAGCGTTATTAGTTCGCCGCTCGG
TGTGTCGTAGATACTAGCCCCTGGGGCACTTTTGAAATTTGAATAAGATTTATGTAATCAGTCTTTTAGG
TTTGACCGGTTCTGCCGCTTTTTTTAAAATTGGATTTGTAATAATAAAACGCAATTGTTTGTTATTGTGG
CGCTCTATCATAGATGTCGCTATAAACCTATTCAGCACAATATATTGTTTTCATTTTAATATTGTACATA
TAAGTAGTAGGGTACAATCAGTAAATTGAACGGAGAATATTATTCATAAAAATACGATAGTAACGGGTGA
TATATTCATTAGAATGAACCGAAACCGGCGGTAAGGATCTGAGCTACACATGCTCAGGTTTTTTACAACG
TGCACAACAGAATTGAAAGCAAATATCATGCGATCATAGGCTTCTCGCATATCTCATTAAAGCAGGACAA
GCTCACACCTTCCTCTTCTTCTTGGGGTCAGCCCTGCTGTCTCCACCGAGCTGAGAGAGGTCGATTCTTG
TTTCATAGAGCCCCGTAATTGACTGATGAATCAGTGTGGCGTCCAGGACCTCCTTTGTAGAGGTGTACCG
CTTTCTGTCTATGGTGGTGTCGAAGTACTTGAAGGCTGCAGGCGCGCCCAAGTTGGTCAGAGTAAACAAG
TGGATAATGTTTTCTGCCTGCTCCCTGATGGGCTTATCCCTGTGCTTATTGTAAGCAGAAAGCACCTTAT
CGAGGTTAGCGTCGGCGAGGATCACTCTTTTGGAGAATTCGCTTATTTGCTCGATGATCTCATCAAGGTA
GTGTTTGTGTTGTTCCACGAACAGCTGCTTCTGCTCATTATCTTCGGGAGATCCTTTGAGCTTTTCATAG
TGGCTGGCCAGATACAAGAAATTAACGTATTTAGAGGGCAGTGCCAGCTCGTTACCTTTCTGCAGCTCGC
CCGCACTAGCGAGCATTCGTTTCCGGCCGTTTTCAAGCTCAAAGAGAGAGTACTTGGGAAGCTTAATGAT
GAGGTCTTTTTTGACCTCTTTATATCCTTTCGCCTCGAGAAAGTCGATGGGGTTTTTTTCGAAGCTTGAT
CGCTCCATGATTGTGATGCCCAGCAGTTCCTTGACGCTTTTGAGTTTTTTAGACTTCCCTTTCTCCACTT
TGGCCACAACCAGTACACTGTAAGCGACTGTAGGAGAATCGAATCCGCCGTATTTCTTGGGGTCCCAATC
TTTTTTGCGTGCGATCAGCTTGTCGCTGTTCCTTTTCGGGAGGATACTTTCCTTGGAGAAGCCTCCGGTC
TGTACTTCGGTCTTTTTAACGATGTTCACCTGCGGCATGGACAGGACCTTCCGGACTGTCGCGAAATCCC
TACCCTTGTCCCACACGATTTCTCCTGTTTCTCCGTTTGTTTCGATAAGTGGTCGCTTCCGAATCTCTCC
ATTGGCCAGTGTAATCTCGGTCTTGAAAAAATTCATAATATTGCTGTAAAAGAAGTACTTAGCGGTGGCC
TTGCCTATTTCCTGCTCAGACTTTGCGATCATTTTCCTAACATCGTACACTTTATAGTCTCCGTAAACAA
ATTCAGATTCAAGCTTGGGATATTTTTTGATAAGTGCAGTGCCTACCACTGCATTCAGGTAGGCATCATG
CGCATGGTGGTAATTGTTGATCTCTCTCACCTTATAAAACTGAAAGTCCTTTCTGAAATCTGAAACCAGC
TTAGACTTCAGAGTAATAACTTTCACCTCTCGAATCAGTTTGTCATTTTCATCGTACTTGGTGTTCATGC
GTGAATCGAGAATTTGGGCCACGTGCTTGGTGATCTGGCGTGTCTCAACAAGCTGCCTTTTGATGAAGCC
GGCTTTATCCAACTCAGACAGGCCACCTCGTTCAGCCTTAGTCAGATTATCGAACTTCCGTTGTGTGATC
AGTTTGGCGTTCAGCAGCTGCCGCCAATAATTTTTCATTTTCTTGACAACTTCTTCTGAGGGGACGTTAT
CACTCTTCCCTCTATTTTTATCGGATCTTGTCAACACTTTATTATCAATAGAATCATCTTTGAGAAAAGA
CTGGGGCACGATATGATCCACGTCGTAGTCGGAGAGCCGATTGATGTCCAGTTCCTGATCCACGTACATG
TCCCTGCCGTTCTGCAGGTAGTACAGGTAGAGCTTCTCATTCTGAAGCTGGGTGTTTTCAACTGGGTGTT
CCTTAAGGATTTGGGACCCCAGTTCTTTTATACCCTCTTCAATCCTCTTCATCCTTTCCCTACTGTTCTT
CTGTCCCTTCTGGGTAGTTTGGTTCTCTCGGGCCATCTCGATAACGATATTCTCGGGCTTATGCCTTCCC
ATTACTTTGACGAGTTCATCCACGACCTTAACGGTCTGCAGTATTCCCTTTTTGATAGCTGGGCTACCTG
CAAGATTAGCGATGTGCTCGTGGAGACTGTCCCCCTGGCCAGAAACTTGTGCTTTCTGGATGTCCTCCTT
AAAGGTGAGAGAGTCATCATGGATCAACTGCATGAAGTTCCGGTTGGCAAATCCATCGGACTTAAGAAAA
TCCAGGATTGTCTTTCCACTCTGCTTGTCTCGGATCCCATTGATCAGTTTTCTTGACAGCCGCCCCCATC
CTGTATATCGGCGCCTCTTGAGCTGTTTCATGACTTTGTCGTCGAAGAGATGAGCGTAAGTTTTCAAGCG
TTCTTCAATCATCTCCCTATCTTCAAACAACGTAAGGGTGAGGACAATGTCCTCAAGAATGTCCTCGTTC
TCCTCATTGTCCAGGAAGTCCTTGTCTTTAATGATTTTCAGGAGATCGTGATACGTTCCCAGGGATGCGT
TGAAGCGATCCTCCACTCCGCTGATTTCAACAGAGTCGAAACATTCAATCTTTTTGAAATAATCTTCTTT
GAGCTGTTTCACGGTAACTTTCCGGTTCGTCTTGAAGAGGAGGTCCACGATAGCTTTCTTCTGCTCTCCA
GACAGGAATGCTGGCTTTCTCATCCCTTCTGTGACGTATTTGACCTTGGTGAGCTCGTTATAAACTGTGA
AGTACTCGTACAGCAGAGAGTGTTTAGGAAGCACCTTTTCGTTAGGCAGATTTTTATCAAAGTTAGTCAT
CCTTTCGATGAAGGACTGGGCAGAGGCCCCCTTATCCACGACTTCCTCGAAGTTCCAGGGAGTGATAGTC
TCTTCTGATTTGCGAGTCATCCACGCGAATCTGGAATTTCCCCGGGCGAGGGGGCCTACATAGTAGGGTA
TCCGAAATGTGAGGATTTTCTCAATCTTTTCCCTGTTATCTTTCAAAAAGGGGTAGAAATCCTCTTGCCG
CCTGAGGATAGCGTGCAGTTCGCCCAGGTGAATCTGGTGGGGGATGCTTCCATTGTCGAAAGTGCGCTGT
TTGCGCAACAGATCTTCTCTGTTAAGCTTTACCAGCAGCTCCTCGGTGCCGTCCATTTTTTCCAAGATGG
GCTTAATAAATTTGTAAAATTCCTCCTGGCTTGCTCCGCCGTCAATGTATCCGGCGTAGCCATTTTTAGA
CTGATCGAAGAAAATTTCCTTGTACTTCTCAGGCAGTTGCTGTCTGACAAGGGCCTTCAGCAAAGTCAAG
TCTTGGTGGTGCTCATCATAGCGCTTGATCATACTAGCGCTCAGCGGAGCTTTGGTGATCTCCGTGTTCA
CTCGCAGAATATCACTCAGCAGAATGGCGTCTGACAGGTTCTTTGCCGCCAAAAAAAGGTCTGCGTACTG
GTCGCCGATCTGGGCCAGCAGATTGTCGAGATCATCATCGTAGGTGTCTTTGCTCAGTTGAAGCTTGGCA
TCTTCGGCCAGGTCGAAGTTAGATTTAAAGTTGGGGGTCAGCCCGAGTGACAGGGCGATAAGATTACCAA
ACAGGCCGTTCTTCTTCTCCCCAGGGAGCTGTGCGATGAGGTTTTCGAGCCGCCGGGATTTGGACAGCCT
AGCGCTCAGGATTGCTTTGGCGTCAACTCCGGATGCGTTGATCGGGTTCTCTTCGAAAAGCTGATTGTAA
GTCTGAACCAGTTGGATAAAGAGTTTGTCGACATCGCTGTTGTCTGGGTTCAGGTCCCCCTCGATGAGGA
AGTGTCCCCGAAATTTGATCATATGCGCCAGCGCGAGATAGATCAACCGCAAGTCAGCCTTATCAGTACT
GTCTACAAGCTTCTTCCTCAGATGATATATGGTTGGGTACTTTTCATGGTACGCCACCTCGTCCACGATA
TTGCCAAAGATTGGGTGGCGCTCGTGCTTTTTATCCTCCTCCACCAAAAAGGACTCCTCCAGCCTATGGA
AGAAAGAGTCATCCACCTTAGCCATCTCATTACTAAAGATCTCCTGCAGGTAGCAGATCCGATTCTTTCT
GCGGGTATATCTGCGCCGTGCTGTTCTTTTGAGCCGCGTGGCTTCGGCCGTCTCCCCGGAGTCGAACAGG
AGGGCGCCAATGAGGTTCTTCTTTATGCTGTGGCGATCGGTATTGCCCAGAACTTTGAATTTTTTGCTCG
GCACCTTGTACTCGTCCGTAATGACGGCCCAGCCGACGCTGTTTGTGCCGATATCGAGCCCAATGGAGTA
CTTCTTGTCCATTATTCTTTCTTTTTGGGGTTTTTGTTTTGTTTTGTTTTGTTTTGCGATGATTGAGTTA
CGAGAGTTCTGTTTTTATATTGTGGTTTTGGATGGATTCGAAGCTTAGTGGTGATTTAAGAGTAATTAAA
AAGTTGGATTAGTGGGAGGAATGGGAAAGGATTGACGGTAAATAGTCACTTAATCATGAAACGTTAAAGC
ATTTGACTGTAGAAACGTATTTAGTATATATTGGCATGTTGAATCAGTAGCGCTCCTATTGGAGACGAAG
GTTTAACGTCGTGTTACAGAAAGTGAACCAATGCTTTTGTAATAAACTCATTGAACTTTATGCTATATAC
TGTATATGGTTTTTACTACTCATTGAACTTTATGCTATGTTTTCTTTAAACTCCTTGTATAAATATATTT
CTTAGGAATTACTTTTAAATTATGTACAAAGACATGTATTACAGAAAAATTTCATGTTGTAATCTAAATA
AGATGCTATAGTGTTGTCGATGTGTCATGTGTGTCACTATCCATCATTAAACATGTGGTAAAATTACAGT
CTATAACCATCATCTAGATCAGATATATCTTTTTAAGAATTTAAACTTATGGTCAAATTTTCACAATCTC
GAATACAAATATACAAGAATGTATATTCTCAAGTCTCCTAGTTTCTCTGTTATTTGCATCTTTTGTGACT
TACAAACTATGATAACTTTTATAAAATAGATATAATTAGCTATCTTCTTGGACAAGTTACCTCTCTTAGG
TTGTTTCTGTTGTTTACTATGCTCTGATTCTTAACAAAAAATGGTTTATTTTGTTCTGATAATGGTTTTA
AGCTATTCCAGCTCAGTGGATCTCTGTCCTTGTATAAACGCAATGATAAACCAAACGCAAATGCTTTTAT
TCCAAACTCAAAATCAGTGAACAGACATTTTCTCACCATACATTCATAGAAAGCTATATATTATAACCAT
TCTCCAAGCTTGAATTCTTGCAGAGACCGAGACGTTGATCGGCACGTAAGAGGTTCCAACTTTCACCATA
ATGAAATAAGATCACTACCGGGCGTATTTTTTGAGTTATCGAGATTTTCAGGAGCTAAGGAAGCTAAAAT
GGAGAAAAAAATCACTGGATATACCACCGTTGATATATCCCAATGGCATCGTAAAGAACATTTTGAGGCA
TTTCAGTCAGTTGCTCAATGTACCTATAACCAGACCGTTCAGCTGGATATTACGGCCTTTTTAAAGACCG
TAAAGAAAAATAAGCACAAGTTTTATCCGGCCTTTATTCACATTCTTGCCCGCCTGATGAATGCTCATCC
GGAATTCCGTATGGCAATGAAAGACGGTGAGCTGGTGATATGGGATAGTGTTCACCCTTGTTACACCGTT
TTCCATGAGCAAACTGAAACGTTTTCATCGCTCTGGAGTGAATACCACGACGATTTCCGGCAGTTTCTAC
ACATATATTCGCAAGATGTGGCGTGTTACGGTGAAAACCTGGCCTATTTCCCTAAAGGGTTTATTGAGAA
TATGTTTTTCGTCTCAGCCAATCCCTGGGTGAGTTTCACCAGTTTTGATTTAAACGTGGCCAATATGGAC
AACTTCTTCGCCCCCGTTTTCACCATGGGCAAATATTATACGCAAGGCGACAAGGTGCTGATGCCGCTGG
CGATTCAGGTTCATCATGCCGTCTGTGATGGCTTCCATGTCGGCAGAATGCTTAATGAATTACAACAGTA
CTGCGATGAGTGGCAGGGCGGGGCGTAATCGCGTGGATCCGGCTTACTAAAAGCCAGATAACAGTATGCG
TATTTGCGCGCTGATTTTTGCGGTATAAGAATATATACTGATATGTATACCCGAAGTATGTCAAAAAGAG
GTATGCTATGAAGCAGCGTATTACAGTGACAGTTGACAGCGACAGCTATCAGTTGCTCAAGGCATATATG
ATGTCAATATCTCCGGTCTGGTAAGCACAACCATGCAGAATGAAGCCCGTCGTCTGCGTGCCGAACGCTG
GAAAGCGGAAAATCAGGAAGGGATGGCTGAGGTCGCCCGGTTTATTGAAATGAACGGCTCTTTTGCTGAC
GAGAACAGGGGCTGGTGAAATGCAGTTTAAGGTTTACACCTATAAAAGAGAGAGCCGTTATCGTCTGTTT
GTGGATGTACAGAGTGATATTATTGACACGCCCGGGCGACGGATGGTGATCCCCCTGGCCAGTGCACGTC
TGCTGTCAGATAAAGTCTCCCGTGAACTTTACCCGGTGGTGCATATCGGGGATGAAAGCTGGCGCATGAT
GACCACCGATATGGCCAGTGTGCCGGTTTCCGTTATCGGGGAAGAAGTGGCTGATCTCAGCCACCGCGAA
AATGACATCAAAAACGCCATTAACCTGATGTTCTGGGGAATATAAATGTCAGGCTCCCTTATACACAGCC
AGTCGGTCTCAGCTTCTGCAGGCATGCGACGTCGAGCTTAGCTTGAGCTTGGATCAGATTGTCGTTTCCC
GCCTTCAGTTTAAACTATCAGTGTTTGACAGGATATATTGGCGGGTAAACCTAAGAGAAAAGAGCGTTTA
TTAGAATAATCGGATATTTAAAAGGGCGTGAAAAGGTTTATCCGTTCGTCCATTTGTATGTGCATGCCAA
CCACAGGGTTCCCCTCGGGATCAAAGTACTTTAAAGTACTTTAAAGTACTTTAAAGTACTTTGATCCAAC
CCCTCCGCTGCTATAGTGCAGTCGGCTTCTGACGTTCAGTGCAGCCGTGTTCTGAAAACGACATGTCGCA
CAAGTCCTAAGTTACGCGACAGGCTGCCGCCCTGCCCTT
