>Addgene plasmid #79454 | pDGE164 | addgene partial sequence | sequence record 154431 | CAT-R 5'-GCAACTGACTGAAATGCCTC-3'
TATCAACGGTGGTATATCCAGTGATTTTTTTCTCCATTTTAGCTTCCTTAGCTCCTGAAAATCTCGATAA
CTCAAAAAATACGCCCGGTAGTGATCTTATTTCATTATGGTGAAAGTTGGAACCTCTTACGTGCCGATCA
ACGTCTCGGTCTCTGCAAGAATTCAAGCTTGGAGAATGGTTATAATATATAGCTTTCTATGAATGTATGG
TGAGAAAATGTCTGTTCACTGATTTTGAGTTTGGAATAAAAGCATTTGCGTTTGGTTTATCATTGCGTTT
ATACAAGGACAGAGATCCACTGAGCTGGAATAGCTTAAAACCATTATCAGAACAAAATAAACCATTTTTT
GTTAAGAATCAGAGCATAGTAAACAACAGAAACAACCTAAGAGAGGTAACTTGTCCAAGAAGATAGCTAA
TTATATCTATTTTATAAAAGTTATCATAGTTTGTAAGTCACAAAAGATGCAAATAACAGAGAAACTAGGA
GACTTGAGAATATACATTCTTGTATATTTGTATTCGAGATTGTGAAAATTTGACCATAAGTTTAAATTCT
TAAAAAGATATATCTGATCTAGATGATGGTTATAGACTGTAATTTTACCACATGTTTAATGATGGATAGT
GACACACATGACACATCGACAACACTATAGCATCTTATTTAGATTACAACATGAAATTTTTCTGTAATAC
ATGTCTTTGTACATAATTTAAAAGTAATTCCTAAGAAATATATTTATACAAGGAGTTTAAAGAAAACATA
GCATAAAGTTCAATGAGTAGTAAAAACCATATACAGTATATAGCATAAAGTTCAATGAGTTTATTACAAA
AGCATTGGTTCACTTTCTGTAACACGACGTTAAACCTTCGTCTCCAATAGGAGCGCTACTGATTCAACAT
GCCAATATATACTAAATACGTTTCTACAGTCAAATGCTTTAACGTTTCATGATTAAGTGACTATTTACCG
TCAATCCTTTCCCATTCCTC
