>Addgene plasmid #79454 | pDGE164 | addgene partial sequence | sequence record 154432 | NOS-F 5'-GCGTTCAAAAGTCGCCTAAG-3'
AATGCTCCACTGACGTTCCATAAATTCCCCTCGGTATCCAATTAGAGTCTCATATTCACTCTCATACTGT
ATTTTTACAACAATTACCAACAACAACAAACAACAAACAACATTACAATTACTATTTACAATTACAATGA
TTGAACAAGATGGATTGCACGCAGGTTCTCCGGCCGCTTGGGTGGAGAGGCTATTCGGCTATGACTGGGC
ACAACAGACAATCGGCTGCTCTGATGCCGCCGTGTTCCGGCTGTCAGCGCAGGGGCGCCCGGTTCTTTTT
GTCAAGACCGACCTGTCCGGTGCCCTGAATGAACTGCAGGACGAGGCAGCGCGGCTATCGTGGCTGGCCA
CGACGGGCGTTCCTTGCGCAGCTGTGCTCGACGTTGTCACTGAAGCGGGAAGGGACTGGCTGCTATTGGG
CGAAGTGCCGGGGCAGGATCTCCTGTCATCTCACCTTGCTCCTGCCGAGAAAGTATCCATCATGGCTGAT
GCAATGCGGCGGCTGCATACGCTTGATCCGGCTACCTGCCCATTCGACCACCAAGCGAAACATCGCATCG
AGCGAGCACGTACTCGGATGGAAGCCGGTCTTGTCGATCAGGATGATCTGGACGAAGAGCATCAGGGGCT
CGCGCCAGCCGAACTGTTCGCCAGGCTCAAGGCGCGCATGCCCGACGGCGATGATCTCGTCGTGACCCAT
GGCGATGCCTGCTTGCCGAATATCATGGTGGAAAATGGCCGCTTTTCTGGATTCATCGACTGTGGCCGGC
TGGGTGTGGCGGACCGCTATCAGGACATAGCGTTGGCTACCCGTGATATTGCTGAAGAGCTTG
